>Addgene plasmid #67721 | pfMDH_WT | depositor partial sequence | sequence record 117430 | Protein-coding sequence
ATGAAACTGAACAAACAGAATCTGACCCAGCTGGCACCGGAAGTTAAACTGCCTGCATATACCCTGGCAG
ATACCCGTCAGGGTATTGCACATATTGGTGTTGGTGGTTTTCATCGTGCACATCAGGCATATTATACCGA
TGCACTGATGAATACAGGTGAAGGTCTGGATTGGAGCATTTGCGGTGTTGGTCTGCGTAGCGAAGATCGT
AAAGCACGTGATGATCTGGCAGGTCAGGATTACCTGTTTACCCTGTATGAACTGGGCGATACCGATGATA
CCGAAGTTCGTGTTATTGGTAGCATTAGCGATATGCTGCTGGCAGAAGATAGCGCACAGGCACTGATTGA
TAAACTGGCAAGTCCGGAAATTCGTATTGTTAGCCTGACCATTACCGAAGGTGGTTATTGTATTGATGAT
AGCAACGGTGAATTTATGGCACATCTGCCGCAGATTCAGCACGATCTGGCACATCCGAGCAGCCCGAAAA
CCGTTTTTGGTTTTATTTGTGCAGCACTGACACAGCGTCGTGCAGCAGGTATTCCGGCATTTACCGTTAT
GAGCTGTGATAACCTGCCGCATAATGGTGCAGTTACCCGTAAAGCCCTGCTGGCATTTGCAGCCCTGCAT
AATGCAGAACTGCATGATTGGATTAAAGCCCATGTTAGCTTTCCGAATGCAATGGTTGATCGTATTACCC
CGATGACCAGCACCGCACATCGTCTGCAACTGCATGACGAACATGGTATTGATGATGCATGGCCTGTTGT
TTGTGAACCGTTTGTTCAGTGGGTTCTGGAAGATAAATTTGTTAATGGTCGTCCGGCATGGGAAAAAGTT
GGTGTTCAGTTTACCGATGATGTTACCCCGTATGAAGAAATGAAAATTGGTCTGCTGAATGGTAGCCATC
TGGCACTGACCTATCTGGGTTTTCTGAAAGGTTATCGTTTTGTGCATGAAACCATGAACGATCCGCTGTT
TGTTGCCTATATGCGTGCATATATGGATCTGGATGTGACCCCGAATCTGGCTCCGGTTCCGGGTATTGAT
CTGACCGATTATAAACAGACCCTGGTTGATCGTTTTAGCAATCAGGCAATTGCAGATCAGCTGGAACGTG
TTTGTAGTGATGGTAGCAGCAAATTTCCTAAATTTACCGTTCCGACAATTAATCGTCTGATTGCAGATGG
TCGTGAAACCGAACGTGCAGCACTGGTTGTTGCAGCATGGGCACTGTATCTGAAAGGCGTTGATGAAAAT
GGTGTGAGCTATACCATTCCTGATCCGCGTGCAGAATTTTGTCAGGGTCTGGTTTCAGATGATGCACTGA
TTAGCCAGCGTCTGCTGGCAGTTGAAGAAATTTTTGGCACCGCAATTCCGAATAGTCCGGAATTTGTTGC
CGCATTTGAACGTTGTTATGGTAGCCTGCGTGATAATGGTGTTACCACCACCCTGAAACATCTGCTGAAA
AAACCTGTTGGTAGC
