>Addgene plasmid #67721 | pfMDH_WT | addgene partial sequence | sequence record 123689 | pBRrevBam 5'-GGTGATGTCGGCGATATAGG-3'
CTGTGGCGCCGGTGATGCCGGCCACGATGCGTCCGGCGTAGAGGATCGAGATCGATCTCGATCCCGCGAA
ATTAATACGACTCACTATAGGGGAATTGTGAGCGGATAACAATTCCCCTCTAGAAATAATTTTGTTTAAC
TTTAAGAAGGAGATATACATATGAAACTGAACAAACAGAATCTGACCCAGCTGGCACCGGAAGTTAAACT
GCCTGCATATACCCTGGCAGATACCCGTCAGGGTATTGCACATATTGGTGTTGGTGGTTTTCATCGTGCA
CATCAGGCATATTATACCGATGCACTGATGAATACAGGTGAAGGTCTGGATTGGAGCATTTGCGGTGTTG
GTCTGCGTAGCGAAGATCGTAAAGCACGTGATGATCTGGCAGGTCAGGATTACCTGTTTACCCTGTATGA
ACTGGGCGATACCGATGATACCGAAGTTCGTGTTATTGGTAGCATTAGCGATATGCTGCTGGCAGAAGAT
AGCGCACAGGCACTGATTGATAAACTGGCAAGTCCGGAAATTCGTATTGTTAGCCTGACCATTACCGAAG
GTGGTTATTGTATTGATGATAGCAACGGTGAATTTATGGCACATCTGCCGCAGATTCAGCACGATCTGGC
ACATCCGAGCAGCCCGAAAACCGTTTTTGGTTTTATTTGTGCAGCACTGACACAGCGTCGTGCAGCAGGT
ATTCCGGCATTTACCGTTATGAGCTGTGATAACCTGCCGCATAATGGTGCAGTTACCCGTAAAGCCCTGC
TGGCATTTGCAGCCCTGCATAATGCAGAACTGCATGATTGGATTAAAGCCCATGTTAGCTTTCCGAATGC
AATGGTTGATCGTATTACCCCGATGACCAGCACCGCACATCGTCTGCAACTGCATGACGAACATGGTATT
GATGATGCATGGCCTGTTGTTTGTGAACCGTTTGTTCAGTGGGTTCTGGAAGATAAATTTGTTAATGGTC
GTCCGGCATGGGAAAAAGTTGGTGTTCAGTTTACCGATGATGTTACCCCGTATGAAGAAATGAAAATTGG
TCTGCTGAATGGTAGCCATCTGGCACTGACCTATCTGGGTTTTCTGAAAGGTTATCGTTTTGTGCATGAA
ACC
