>Addgene plasmid #67721 | pfMDH_WT | addgene partial sequence | sequence record 123690 | T7term 5'-GCTAGTTATTGCTCAGCGG-3'
TTAGCAGCCGGATCTCAGTGGTGGTGGTGGTGGTGCTCGAGGCTACCAACAGGTTTTTTCAGCAGATGTT
TCAGGGTGGTGGTAACACCATTATCACGCAGGCTACCATAACAACGTTCAAATGCGGCAACAAATTCCGG
ACTATTCGGAATTGCGGTGCCAAAAATTTCTTCAACTGCCAGCAGACGCTGGCTAATCAGTGCATCATCT
GAAACCAGACCCTGACAAAATTCTGCACGCGGATCAGGAATGGTATAGCTCACACCATTTTCATCAACGC
CTTTCAGATACAGTGCCCATGCTGCAACAACCAGTGCTGCACGTTCGGTTTCACGACCATCTGCAATCAG
ACGATTAATTGTCGGAACGGTAAATTTAGGAAATTTGCTGCTACCATCACTACAAACACGTTCCAGCTGA
TCTGCAATTGCCTGATTGCTAAAACGATCAACCAGGGTCTGTTTATAATCGGTCAGATCAATACCCGGAA
CCGGAGCCAGATTCGGGGTCACATCCAGATCCATATATGCACGCATATAGGCAACAAACAGCGGATCGTT
CATGGTTTCATGCACAAAACGATAACCTTTCAGAAAACCCAGATAGGTCAGTGCCAGATGGCTACCATTC
AGCAGACCAATTTTCATTTCTTCATACGGGGTAACATCATCGGTAAACTGAACACCAACTTTTTCCCATG
CCGGACGACCATTAACA
