[The description below was written by a language model from this plasmid's Addgene catalogue record.]
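Description:
pfMDH_WT is a bacterial expression plasmid built on the Novagen pET29b(+) backbone, carrying the wild-type mannitol 2-dehydrogenase gene (pfMDH, also called mtlD) from Pseudomonas fluorescens. The coding sequence, about 1.5 kb, was codon optimized for expression in E. coli and inserted by Gibson assembly, giving a total plasmid size of roughly 6.7 kb. The plasmid is selected with kanamycin, is recorded as high copy, and is maintained in a cloning strain (DH10B) rather than an expression strain.

Expression is driven by the T7 promoter, so protein production requires a host that supplies T7 RNA polymerase, as is usual for pET-series vectors. The enzyme is fused at its C terminus to the 6x-His tag encoded by the backbone, which allows purification by immobilized metal affinity chromatography. The listed T7 and T7 terminator sequencing primer sites flank the insert, consistent with the standard pET expression cassette. No feature table is provided, so other backbone elements, such as the replication origin, are not itemised in the record.

The construct serves as the wild-type reference for producing recombinant mannitol 2-dehydrogenase. The associated publication concerns quantitative functional characterization of conserved molecular interactions in the enzyme's active site, which suggests this plasmid provides the baseline enzyme against which altered versions are compared in kinetic and functional assays. It is also suitable more generally as a source of purified, His-tagged P. fluorescens mannitol 2-dehydrogenase for biochemical or structural work.
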