Addgene plasmid #67721: pfMDH_WT
Purpose: Expresses WT mannitol 2-dehydrogenase from Pseudomonas fluorescens, codon optimized for expression in E. coli
Depositing lab: Justin Siegel. Depositing organization: University of California, Davis. Publication: Quantitative functional characterization of conserved molecular interactions in the active site of mannitol 2-dehydrogenase. Lucas JE, Siegel JB. Protein Sci. 2015 Jun;24(6):936-45. doi: 10.1002/pro.2669. Epub 2015 Apr 2. PubMed 25752240.
Backbone
  Vector backbone: pET29b(+)
  Backbone manufacturer: Novagen
  Backbone size w/o insert (bp): 5232
  Total vector size (bp): 6714
  Vector type: Bacterial Expression
Growth in bacteria
  Bacterial resistance: Kanamycin, 50 μg/mL
  Growth temperature: 37°C
  Growth strain: DH10B
  Copy number: High Copy
Gene/Insert
  Gene/Insert name: Mannitol 2-Dehydrogenase from Pseudomonas fluorescens (alt names: pfMDH; mtlD)
  Species: Pseudomonas fluorescens
  Insert size (bp): 1485
  GenBank ID: AAC04472.1
  Promoter: T7
  Tag / fusion protein: 6x-His tag (C terminal on backbone)
  Cloning method: Gibson Cloning
  Sequencing primers: 5′ T7; 3′ T7term
Terms and licenses: Academic/Nonprofit Terms; Industry Terms: Not Available to Industry
How to cite: pfMDH_WT was a gift from Justin Siegel (Addgene plasmid # 67721 ; http://n2t.net/addgene:67721 ; RRID:Addgene_67721)
